Addgene plasmid #62955: pC-(loxP2-attB2-SA(1)-T2A-Gal4-Hsp70)
Purpose: Singlet donor (phase 1) for in vivo RMCE with MiMIC inserts to make Gal4 driver.
Depositing lab: Benjamin White. Depositing organization: National Institute of Mental Health (NIMH). Publication: Plug-and-play genetic access to drosophila cell types using exchangeable exon cassettes. Diao F, Ironfield H, Luan H, Diao F, Shropshire WC, Ewer J, Marr E, Potter CJ, Landgraf M, White BH. Cell Rep. 2015 Mar 3;10(8):1410-21. doi: 10.1016/j.celrep.2015.01.059. Epub 2015 Feb 26. PubMed 25732830.
Backbone
  Vector backbone: pC-(loxP2-attB2-SA(1))
  Backbone manufacturer: Benjamin White
  Backbone size w/o insert (bp): 8608
  Total vector size (bp): 11805
Growth in bacteria
  Bacterial resistance: Ampicillin, 100 μg/mL
  Growth temperature: 37°C
  Growth strain: DH5alpha
  Copy number: High Copy
Gene/Insert
  Gene/Insert name: T2A-Gal4-Hsp70
  Insert size (bp): 3191
Terms and licenses: Academic/Nonprofit Terms; Industry Terms: Not Available to Industry
Depositor comments: Reference: Venken KJT, et al, 2011, MiMIC: a highly versatile transposon insertion resource for engineering Drosophila melanogaster genes. Nature Method: 8:737-744.
How to cite: pC-(loxP2-attB2-SA(1)-T2A-Gal4-Hsp70) was a gift from Benjamin White (Addgene plasmid # 62955 ; http://n2t.net/addgene:62955 ; RRID:Addgene_62955)
