[The description below was written by a language model from this plasmid's Addgene catalogue record and pLannotate feature annotations shown in this document.]
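Description:
pC-(loxP2-attB2-SA(1)-T2A-Gal4-Hsp70) is a Drosophila P-element transformation plasmid of about 11.8 kb. It serves as a "singlet" donor, in reading phase 1, for converting MiMIC transposon insertions into Gal4 driver lines by in vivo recombinase-mediated cassette exchange. In bacteria it is maintained through a high-copy ColE1/pUC-type origin and selected with ampicillin via the β-lactamase gene. The fly-transformation portion is delimited by P element 5' and 3' ends. These enclose a mini-white eye-colour marker, so the donor can be inserted into the fly genome and followed by eye pigmentation. The annotation also reports several short mini-white, rop and bom fragments near the backbone, which appear to be remnants of the parental vector.

The payload sits between two same-orientation loxP sites, and just inside these are two φC31 attB sites in opposite orientations. The name indicates that this nested cassette contains a splice acceptor in phase 1, a T2A peptide sequence, the yeast GAL4 coding sequence and an Hsp70 terminator region. Of these, the feature table explicitly annotates only the GAL4 open reading frame, and the roughly 3.2 kb insert size is consistent with the full T2A-Gal4-Hsp70 unit. In the in vivo scheme implied by these sites, Cre can excise the cassette from its genomic donor site, and φC31 integrase can then exchange it with the attP-flanked cassette of a MiMIC insertion.

When the cassette lands in a coding intron of matching phase, the splice acceptor captures the host transcript. T2A then releases Gal4 as a separate protein, so Gal4 is expressed in the native gene's pattern and can drive UAS transgenes. This gives genetic access to defined cell types.
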