Features (pLannotate 1.2.2; 18 found; start..end, strand, type, name):
      1..229     -  CDS            mini-white (fragment): Drosophila white gene eye color pigment; white; This is a modified version of the white gene lacking part of the first intron.
    235..823     -  rep_origin     ori: high-copy-number ColE1/pMB1/pBR322/pUC origin of replication
    994..1854    -  CDS            AmpR: β-lactamase; bla; confers resistance to ampicillin, carbenicillin, and related antibiotics
   1855..1959    -  promoter       AmpR promoter: bla
   2054..2089    +  CDS            rop (fragment): Rop protein, which maintains plasmids at low copy number; rop
   2191..2260    +  misc_feature   bom (fragment): basis of mobility region from pBR322
   2259..2761    -  gene           mini-white (fragment): white; This modified version of the white gene lacks part of the first intron.
   2761..2993    -  misc_feature   P element 3' end: P element 3' end
   3017..3035    +  promoter       T3 promoter: promoter for bacteriophage T3 RNA polymerase
   3048..3068    -  misc_feature   MCS (fragment): pBluescript multiple cloning site
   3069..3102    -  protein_bind   loxP: Cre-mediated recombination occurs in the 8-bp core sequence (GCATACAT). Cre recombinase
   3218..3287    +  protein_bind   attB: attB site for the φC31 integrase (Groth et al., 2000) phage φC31 integrase
   3510..6152    +  CDS            GAL4: GAL4_YEAST - Experimental evidence at protein level: Swiss-Prot protein existence level 1. This protein is a positive regulator for the gene expression of the galactose-induced genes such as GAL1, GAL2, GAL7, GAL10, and MEL1 which code for the enzymes used to convert galactose to glucose. It recognizes a 17 base pair sequence in (5'-CGGRNNRCYNYNCNCCG-3') the upstream activating sequence (UAS-G) of these genes. From Saccharomyces cerevisiae (strain ATCC 204508 / S288c) (Baker's yeast).
   6394..6414    +  misc_feature   MCS (fragment): pBluescript multiple cloning site
   6832..6901    -  protein_bind   attB: attB site for the φC31 integrase (Groth et al., 2000) phage φC31 integrase
   7017..7050    -  protein_bind   loxP: Cre-mediated recombination occurs in the 8-bp core sequence (GCATACAT). Cre recombinase
   7552..10434   +  CDS            mini-white: Drosophila white gene eye color pigment; white; This is a modified version of the white gene lacking part of the first intron.
  11212..11797   -  misc_feature   P element 5' end: No description available
>Addgene plasmid #62955 | pC-(loxP2-attB2-SA(1)-T2A-Gal4-Hsp70) | depositor full sequence | sequence record 104101 | pC-(loxP2-attB2-SA(1)-T2A-Gal4-Hsp70) sequence 11797 bps
GGCCAGACCCACGTAGTCCAGCGGCAGATCGGCGGCGGAGAAGTTAAGCGTCTCCAGGATGACCTTGCCC
GAACTGGGGCACGTGGTGTTCGACGATGTGCAGCTAATTTCGCCCGGCTCCACGTCCGCCCATTGGTTAA
TCAGCAGACCCTCGTTGGCGTAACGGAACCATGAGAGGTACGACAACCATTTGAGGTATACTGGCACCGA
GCCCGAGTTCAAGAAGAAGGCGTTTTTCCATAGGCTCCGCCCCCCTGACGAGCATCACAAAAATCGACGC
TCAAGTCAGAGGTGGCGAAACCCGACAGGACTATAAAGATACCAGGCGTTTCCCCCTGGAAGCTCCCTCG
TGCGCTCTCCTGTTCCGACCCTGCCGCTTACCGGATACCTGTCCGCCTTTCTCCCTTCGGGAAGCGTGGC
GCTTTCTCAATGCTCACGCTGTAGGTATCTCAGTTCGGTGTAGGTCGTTCGCTCCAAGCTGGGCTGTGTG
CACGAACCCCCCGTTCAGCCCGACCGCTGCGCCTTATCCGGTAACTATCGTCTTGAGTCCAACCCGGTAA
GACACGACTTATCGCCACTGGCAGCAGCCACTGGTAACAGGATTAGCAGAGCGAGGTATGTAGGCGGTGC
TACAGAGTTCTTGAAGTGGTGGCCTAACTACGGCTACACTAGAAGGACAGTATTTGGTATCTGCGCTCTG
CTGAAGCCAGTTACCTTCGGAAAAAGAGTTGGTAGCTCTTGATCCGGCAAACAAACCACCGCTGGTAGCG
GTGGTTTTTTTGTTTGCAAGCAGCAGATTACGCGCAGAAAAAAAGGATCTCAAGAAGATCCTTTGATCTT
TTCTACGGGGTCTGACGCTCAGTGGAACGAAAACTCACGTTAAGGGATTTTGGTCATGAGATTATCAAAA
AGGATCTTCACCTAGATCCTTTTAAATTAAAAATGAAGTTTTAAATCAATCTAAAGTATATATGAGTAAA
CTTGGTCTGACAGTTACCAATGCTTAATCAGTGAGGCACCTATCTCAGCGATCTGTCTATTTCGTTCATC
CATAGTTGCCTGACTCCCCGTCGTGTAGATAACTACGATACGGGAGGGCTTACCATCTGGCCCCAGTGCT
GCAATGATACCGCGAGACCCACGCTCACCGGCTCCAGATTTATCAGCAATAAACCAGCCAGCCGGAAGGG
CCGAGCGCAGAAGTGGTCCTGCAACTTTATCCGCCTCCATCCAGTCTATTAATTGTTGCCGGGAAGCTAG
AGTAAGTAGTTCGCCAGTTAATAGTTTGCGCAACGTTGTTGCCATTGCTACAGGCATCGTGGTGTCACGC
TCGTCGTTTGGTATGGCTTCATTCAGCTCCGGTTCCCAACGATCAAGGCGAGTTACATGATCCCCCATGT
TGTGCAAAAAAGCGGTTAGCTCCTTCGGTCCTCCGATCGTTGTCAGAAGTAAGTTGGCCGCAGTGTTATC
ACTCATGGTTATGGCAGCACTGCATAATTCTCTTACTGTCATGCCATCCGTAAGATGCTTTTCTGTGACT
GGTGAGTACTCAACCAAGTCATTCTGAGAATAGTGTATGCGGCGACCGAGTTGCTCTTGCCCGGCGTCAA
CACGGGATAATACCGCGCCACATAGCAGAACTTTAAAAGTGCTCATCATTGGAAAACGTTCTTCGGGGCG
AAAACTCTCAAGGATCTTACCGCTGTTGAGATCCAGTTCGATGTAACCCACTCGTGCACCCAACTGATCT
TCAGCATCTTTTACTTTCACCAGCGTTTCTGGGTGAGCAAAAACAGGAAGGCAAAATGCCGCAAAAAAGG
GAATAAGGGCGACACGGAAATGTTGAATACTCATACTCTTCCTTTTTCAATATTATTGAAGCATTTATCA
GGGTTATTGTCTCATGAGCGGATACATATTTGAATGTATTTAGAAAAATAAACAAATAGGGGTTCCGCGC
ACATTTCCCCGAAAAGTGCCACCTGACGTCTAAGAAACCATTATTATCATGACATTAACCTATAAAAATA
GGCGTATCACGAGGCCCTTTCGTCTCGCGCGTTTCGGTGATGACGGTGAAAACCTCTGACACATGCAGCT
CCCGGAGACGGTCACAGCTTGTCTGTAAGCGGATGCCGGGAGCAGACAAGCCCGTCAGGGCGCGTCAGCG
GGTGTTGGCGGGTGTCGGGGCTGGCTTAACTATGCGGCATCAGAGCAGATTGTACTGAGAGTGCACCATA
TGCGGTGTGAAATACCGCACCGAATCGCGCGGAACTAACGACAGTCGCTCCAAGGTCGTCGAACAAAAGG
TGAATGTGTTGCGGAGAGCGGGTGGGAGACAGCGAAAGAGCAACTACGAAACGTGGTGTGGTGGAGGTGA
ATTATGAAGAGGGCGCGCGATTTGAAAAGTATGTATATAAAAAATATATCCCGGTGTTTTATGTAGCGAT
AAACGAGTTTTTGATGTAAGGTATGCAGGTGTGTAAGTCTTTTGGTTAGAAGACAAATCCAAAGTCTACT
TGTGGGGATGTTCGAAGGGGAAATACTTGTATTCTATAGGTCATATCTTGTTTTTATTGGCACAAATATA
ATTACATTAGCTTTTTGAGGGGGCAATAAACAGTAAACACGATGGTAATAATGGTAAAAAAAAAAACAAG
CAGTTATTTCGGATATATGTCGGCTACTCCTTGCGTCGGGCCCGAAGTCTTAGAGCCAGATATGCGAGCA
CCCGGAAGCTCACGATGAGAATGGCCAGACCATGATGAAATAACATAAGGTGGTCCCGTCGGCAAGAGAC
ATCCACTTAACGTATGCTTGCAATAAGTGCGAGTGAAAGGAATAGTATTCTGAGTGTCGTATTGAGTCTG
AGTGAGACAGCGATATGATTGTTGATTAACCCTTAGCATGTCCGTGGGGTTTGAATTAACTCATAATATT
AATTAGACGAAATTATTTTTAAAGTTTTATTTTTAATAATTTGCGAGTACGCAAAGCTTGGCTGCATCCA
ACGCGCAATTAACCCTCACTAAAGGGAACAAAAGCTGGGTACCGGGCCCCCCCTCGAGATAACTTCGTAT
AATGTATGCTATACGAAGTTATCAATTGGCTTATTGGGATTTCAATTTAAGATGCTGCTAAATAAAGTTA
GTCACTTACGGACTGGGGAGGCACCCCGTCATCACTCGCCAGAAATGCAATTGATGTAGGTCACGGTCTC
GAAGCCGCGGTGCGGGTGCCAGGGCGTGCCCTTGGGCTCCCCGGGCGCGTACTCCACCTCACCCATCTGG
TCCATCATGATGGTCGACTCTAGAAGTCGATCCAACATGGCGACTTGTCCCATCCCCGGCATGTTTAAAT
ATACTAATTATTCTTGAACTAATTTTAATCAACCGATTTATCTCTCTTCCGCAGGTGGCGGAGGTTCCGG
TGGAAGCGGAGGTAGCGGCGGATCCGAGGGCCGCGGCAGCCTGCTGACCTGCGGCGATGTGGAGGAGAAC
CCCGGGCCCATGAAGCTGCTGAGCAGCATCGAGCAGGCCTGCGATATCTGCCGCCTGAAGAAGCTGAAGT
GCAGCAAGGAGAAGCCCAAGTGCGCCAAGTGCCTGAAGAACAACTGGGAGTGCCGCTACAGCCCCAAGAC
CAAGCGCAGCCCCCTGACCCGCGCCCACCTGACCGAGGTGGAGAGCCGCCTGGAGCGCCTGGAGCAGCTG
TTCCTGCTGATCTTCCCCCGCGAGGATCTGGATATGATCCTGAAGATGGATAGCCTGCAGGATATCAAGG
CCCTGCTGACCGGCCTGTTCGTGCAGGATAACGTGAACAAGGATGCCGTGACCGATCGCCTGGCCAGCGT
GGAGACCGATATGCCCCTGACCCTGCGCCAGCACCGCATCAGCGCCACCAGCAGCAGCGAGGAGAGCAGC
AACAAGGGCCAGCGCCAGCTGACCGTGAGCATCGATAGCGCCGCCCACCACGATAACAGCACCATCCCCC
TGGATTTCATGCCCCGCGATGCCCTGCACGGCTTCGATTGGAGCGAGGAGGATGATATGAGCGATGGCCT
GCCCTTCCTGAAGACCGATCCCAACAACAACGGCTTCTTCGGCGATGGCAGCCTGCTGTGCATCCTGCGC
AGCATCGGCTTCAAGCCCGAGAACTACACCAACAGCAACGTGAACCGCCTGCCCACCATGATCACCGATC
GCTACACCCTGGCCAGCCGCAGCACCACCAGCCGCCTGCTGCAGAGCTACCTGAACAACTTCCACCCCTA
CTGCCCCATCGTGCACAGCCCCACCCTGATGATGCTGTACAACAACCAGATCGAGATCGCCAGCAAGGAT
CAGTGGCAGATCCTGTTCAACTGCATCCTGGCCATCGGCGCCTGGTGCATCGAGGGCGAGAGCACCGATA
TCGATGTGTTCTACTACCAGAACGCCAAGAGCCACCTGACCAGCAAGGTGTTCGAGAGCGGCAGCATCAT
CCTGGTGACCGCCCTGCACCTGCTGAGCCGCTACACCCAGTGGCGCCAGAAGACCAACACCAGCTACAAC
TTCCACAGCTTCAGCATCCGCATGGCCATCAGCCTGGGCCTGAACCGCGATCTGCCCAGCAGCTTCAGCG
ATAGCAGCATCCTGGAGCAGCGCCGCCGCATCTGGTGGAGCGTGTACAGCTGGGAGATCCAGCTGAGCCT
GCTGTACGGCCGCAGCATCCAGCTGAGCCAGAACACCATCAGCTTCCCCAGCAGCGTGGATGATGTGCAG
CGCACCACCACCGGCCCCACCATCTACCACGGCATCATCGAGACCGCCCGCCTGCTGCAGGTGTTCACCA
AGATCTACGAGCTGGATAAGACCGTGACCGCCGAGAAGAGCCCCATCTGCGCCAAGAAGTGCCTGATGAT
CTGCAACGAGATCGAGGAGGTGAGCCGCCAGGCCCCCAAGTTCCTGCAGATGGATATCAGCACCACCGCC
CTGACCAACCTGCTGAAGGAGCACCCCTGGCTGAGCTTCACCCGCTTCGAGCTGAAGTGGAAGCAGCTGA
GCCTGATCATCTACGTGCTGCGCGATTTCTTCACCAACTTCACCCAGAAGAAGAGCCAGCTGGAGCAGGA
TCAGAACGATCACCAGAGCTACGAGGTGAAGCGCTGCAGCATCATGCTGAGCGATGCCGCCCAGCGCACC
GTGATGAGCGTGAGCAGCTACATGGATAACCACAACGTGACCCCCTACTTCGCCTGGAACTGCAGCTACT
ACCTGTTCAACGCCGTGCTGGTGCCCATCAAGACCCTGCTGAGCAACAGCAAGAGCAACGCCGAGAACAA
CGAGACCGCCCAGCTGCTGCAGCAGATCAACACCGTGCTGATGCTGCTGAAGAAGCTGGCCACCTTCAAG
ATCCAGACCTGCGAGAAGTACATCCAGGTGCTGGAGGAGGTGTGCGCCCCCTTCCTGCTGAGCCAGTGCG
CCATCCCCCTGCCCCACATCAGCTACAACAACAGCAACGGCAGCGCCATCAAGAACATCGTGGGCAGCGC
CACCATCGCCCAGTACCCCACCCTGCCCGAGGAGAACGTGAACAACATCAGCGTGAAGTACGTGAGCCCC
GGCAGCGTGGGACCCAGCCCCGTGCCCCTGAAGAGCGGCGCCAGCTTCAGCGATCTGGTGAAGCTGCTGA
GCAACCGCCCCCCCAGCCGCAACAGCCCCGTGACCATCCCCCGCAGCACCCCCAGCCACCGCAGCGTGAC
CCCCTTCCTGGGCCAGCAGCAGCAGCTGCAGAGCCTGGTGCCCCTGACCCCCAGCGCCCTGTTCGGCGGC
GCCAACTTCAACCAGAGCGGCAACATCGCCGATAGCAGCCTGAGCTTCACCTTCACCAACAGCAGCAACG
GCCCCAACCTGATCACCACCCAGACCAACAGCCAGGCCCTGAGCCAGCCCATCGCCAGCAGCAACGTGCA
CGATAACTTCATGAACAACGAGATCACCGCCAGCAAGATCGATGATGGCAACAACAGCAAGCCCCTGAGC
CCCGGCTGGACCGATCAGACCGCCTACAACGCCTTCGGCATCACCACCGGCATGTTCAACACCACCACCA
TGGATGATGTGTACAACTACCTGTTCGATGATGAGGATACCCCCCCCAACCCCAAGAAGGAGTAAAATGA
ATCGTAGATACTGAAAAACCCCGCAAGTTCACTTCAACTGTGCATCGTGCACCATCTCAATTTCTTTCAT
TTATACATCGTTTTGCCTTCTTTTATGTAACTATACTCCTCTAAGTTTCAATCTTGGCCATGTAACCTCT
GATCTATAGAATTTTTTAAATGACTAGAATTAATGCCCATCTTTTTTTTGGACCTAAATTCTTCATGAAA
ATATATTACGAGGGCTTATTCAGAAGCTTATCGATACCGTCGACTAAAGCCAAATAGAAATTATTCAGTT
CTGGCTTAAGTTTTTAAAAGTGATATTATTTATTTGGTTGTAACCAACCAAAAGAATGTAAATAACTAAT
ACATAATTATGTTAGTTTTAAGTTAGCAACAAATTGATTTTAGCTATATTAGCTACTTGGTTAATAAATA
GAATATATTTATTTAAAGATAATTCGTTTTTATTGTCAGGGAGTGAGTTTGCTTAAAAACTCGTTTGGAT
CCGGAGGTAGCGGTGGAAGCGGAGGTTCCGGAGGTAAGTTATTGAACAATGGCATCAAATGCCTTCATCA
TCACTACCCTTTAGCCCTTAAGACCCCACAATGACCTTACCCACTCAGAGAAAAAAGTAAATATGAAAGC
CCATTTGAACTTCTAAGCTTGTCGACCATCATGATGGACCAGATGGGTGAGGTGGAGTACGCGCCCGGGG
AGCCCAAGGGCACGCCCTGGCACCCGCACCGCGGCTTCGAGACCGTGACCTACATCATACAATAAATATT
CACACCCCTAAAAAACGAAGCTGCATTTGCAAATTGCATACAATTATGCCAGAGTAAAAATTATAATTGT
TATTATTTAAATTTGAATAACTTCGTATAATGTATGCTATACGAAGTTATAGATCCACTAGAAGGCCTAA
TTCTAGTATGTATGTAAGTTAATAAAACCCATTTTTGCGGAAAGTAGATAAAAAAAACATTTTTTTTTTT
TACTGCACTGGATATCATTGAACTTATCTGATCAGTTTTAAATTTACTTCGATCCAAGGGTATTTGATGT
ACCAGGTTCTTTCGATTACCTCTCACTCAAAATGACATTCCACTCAAAGTCAGCGCTGTTTGCCTCCTTC
TCTGTCCACAGAAATATCGCCGTCTCTTTCGCCGCTGCGTCCGCTATCTCTTTCGCCACCGTTTGTAGCG
TTACCTAGCGTCAATGTCCGCCTTCAGTTGCACTTTGTCAGCGGTTTCGTGACGAAGCTCCAAGCGGTTT
ACGCCATCAATTAAACACAAAGTGCTGTGCCAAAACTCCTCTCGCTTCTTATTTTTGTTTGTTTTTTGAG
TGATTGGGGTGGTGATTGGTTTTGGGTGGGTAAGCAGGGGAAAGTGTGAAAAATCCCGGCAATGGGCCAA
GAGGATCAGGAGCTATTAATTCGCGGAGGCAGCAAACACCCATCTGCCGAGCATCTGAACAATGTGAGTA
GTACATGTGCATACATCTTAAGTTCACTTGATCTATAGGAACTGCGATTGCAACATCAAATTGTCTGCGG
CGTGAGAACTGCGACCCACAAAAATCCCAAACCGCAATCGCACAAACAAATAGTGACACGAAACAGATTA
TTCTGGTAGCTGTGCTCGCTATATAAGACAATTTTTAAGATCATATCATGATCAAGACATCTAAAGGCAT
TCATTTTCGACTACATTCTTTTTTACAAAAAATATAACAACCAGATATTTTAAGCTGATCCTAGATGCAC
AAAAAATAAATAAAAGTATAAACCTACTTCGTAGGATACTTCGTTTTGTTCGGGGTTAGATGAGCATAAC
GCTTGTAGTTGATATTTGAGATCCCCTATCATTGCAGGGTGACAGCGGAGCGGCTTCGCAGAGCTGCATT
AACCAGGGCTTCGGGCAGGCCAAAAACTACGGCACGCTCCTGCCACCCAGTCCGCCGGAGGACTCCGGTT
CAGGGAGCGGCCAACTAGCCGAGAACCTCACCTATGCCTGGCACAATATGGACATCTTTGGGGCGGTCAA
TCAGCCGGGCTCCGGATGGCGGCAGCTGGTCAACCGGACACGCGGACTATTCTGCAACGAGCGACACATA
CCGGCGCCCAGGAAACATTTGCTCAAGAACGGTGAGTTTCTATTCGCAGTCGGCTGATCTGTGTGAAATC
TTAATAAAGGGTCCAATTACCAATTTGAAACTCAGTTTGCGGCGTGGCCTATCCGGGCGAACTTTTGGCC
GTGATGGGCAGTTCCGGTGCCGGAAAGACGACCCTGCTGAATGCCCTTGCCTTTCGATCGCCGCAGGGCA
TCCAAGTATCGCCATCCGGGATGCGACTGCTCAATGGCCAACCTGTGGACGCCAAGGAGATGCAGGCCAG
GTGCGCCTATGTCCAGCAGGATGACCTCTTTATCGGCTCCCTAACGGCCAGGGAACACCTGATTTTCCAG
GCCATGGTGCGGATGCCACGACATCTGACCTATCGGCAGCGAGTGGCCCGCGTGGATCAGGTGATCCAGG
AGCTTTCGCTCAGCAAATGTCAGCACACGATCATCGGTGTGCCCGGCAGGGTGAAAGGTCTGTCCGGCGG
AGAAAGGAAGCGTCTGGCATTCGCCTCCGAGGCACTAACCGATCCGCCGCTTCTGATCTGCGATGAGCCC
ACCTCCGGACTGGACTCATTTACCGCCCACAGCGTCGTCCAGGTGCTGAAGAAGCTGTCGCAGAAGGGCA
AGACCGTCATCCTGACCATTCATCAGCCGTCTTCCGAGCTGTTTGAGCTCTTTGACAAGATCCTTCTGAT
GGCCGAGGGCAGGGTAGCTTTCTTGGGCACTCCCAGCGAAGCCGTCGACTTCTTTTCCTAGTGAGTTCGA
TGTGTTTATTAAGGGTATCTAGCATTACATTACATCTCAACTCCTATCCAGCGTGGGTGCCCAGTGTCCT
ACCAACTACAATCCGGCGGACTTTTACGTACAGGTGTTGGCCGTTGTGCCCGGACGGGAGATCGAGTCCC
GTGATCGGATCGCCAAGATATGCGACAATTTTGCTATTAGCAAAGTAGCCCGGGATATGGAGCAGTTGTT
GGCCACCAAAAATTTGGAGAAGCCACTGGAGCAGCCGGAGAATGGGTACACCTACAAGGCCACCTGGTTC
ATGCAGTTCCGGGCGGTCCTGTGGCGATCCTGGCTGTCGGTGCTCAAGGAACCACTCCTCGTAAAAGTGC
GACTTATTCAGACAACGGTGAGTGGTTCCAGTGGAAACAAATGATATAACGCTTACAATTCTTGGAAACA
AATTCGCTAGATTTTAGTTAGAATTGCCTGATTCCACACCCTTCTTAGTTTTTTTCAATGAGATGTATAG
TTTATAGTTTTGCAGAAAATAAATAAATTTCATTTAACTCGCGAACATGTTGAAGATATGAATATTAATG
AGATGCGAGTAACATTTTAATTTGCAGATGGTTGCCATCTTGATTGGCCTCATCTTTTTGGGCCAACAAC
TCACGCAAGTGGGCGTGATGAATATCAACGGAGCCATCTTCCTCTTCCTGACCAACATGACCTTTCAAAA
CGTCTTTGCCACGATAAATGTAAGTCTTGTTTAGAATACATTTGCATATTAATAATTTACTAACTTTCTA
ATGAATCGATTCGATTTAGGTGTTCACCTCAGAGCTGCCAGTTTTTATGAGGGAGGCCCGAAGTCGACTT
TATCGCTGTGACACATACTTTCTGGGCAAAACGATTGCCGAATTACCGCTTTTTCTCACAGTGCCACTGG
TCTTCACGGCGATTGCCTATCCGATGATCGGACTGCGGGCCGGAGTGCTGCACTTCTTCAACTGCCTGGC
GCTGGTCACTCTGGTGGCCAATGTGTCAACGTCCTTCGGATATCTAATATCCTGCGCCAGCTCCTCGACC
TCGATGGCGCTGTCTGTGGGTCCGCCGGTTATCATACCATTCCTGCTCTTTGGCGGCTTCTTCTTGAACT
CGGGCTCGGTGCCAGTATACCTCAAATGGTTGTCGTACCTCTCATGGTTCCGTTACGCCAACGAGGGTCT
GCTGATTAACCAATGGGCGGACGTGGAGCCGGGCGAAATTAGCTGCACATCGTCGAACACCACGTGCCCC
AGTTCGGGCAAGGTCATCCTGGAGACGCTTAACTTCTCCGCCGCCGATCTGCCGCTGGACTACGTGGGTC
TGGCCATTCTCATCGTGAGCTTCCGGGTGCTCGCATATCTGGCTCTAAGACTTCGGGCCCGACGCAAGGA
GTAGCCGACATATATCCGAAATAACTGCTTGTTTTTTTTTTTACCATTATTACCATCGTGTTTACTGTTT
ATTGCCCCCTCAAAAAGCTAATGTAATTATATTTGTGCCAATAAAAACAAGATATGACCTATAGAATACA
AGTATTTCCCCTTCGAACATCCCCACAAGTAGACTTTGGATTTGTCTTCTAACCAAAAGACTTACACACC
TGCATACCTTACATCAAAAACTCGTTTATCGCTACATAAAACACCGGGATATATTTTTTATATACATACT
TTTCAAATCGCGCGCCCTCTTCATAATTCACCTCCACCACACCACGTTTCGTAGTTGCTCTTTCGCTGTC
TCCCACCCGCTCTCCGCAACACATTCACCTTTTGTTCGACGACCTTGGAGCGACTGTCGTTAGTTCCGCG
CGATTCGGTTCGCTCAAATGGTTCCGAGTGGTTCATTTCGTCTCAATAGAAATTAGTAATAAATATTTGT
ATGTACAATTTATTTGCTCCAATATATTTGTATATATTTCCCTCACAGCTATATTTATTCTAATTTAATA
TTATGACTTTTTAAGGTAATTTTTTGTGACCTGTTCGGAGTGATTAGCGTTACAATTTGAACTGAAAGTG
ACATCCAGTGTTTGTTCCTTGTGTAGATGCATCTCAAAAAAATGGTGGGCATAATAGTGTTGTTTATATA
TATCAAAAATAACAACTATAATAATAAGAATACATTTAATTTAGAAAATGCTTGGATTTCACTGGAACTA
GAATTAATTCGGCTGCTGCTCTAAACGACGCATTTCGTACTCCAAAGTACGAATTTTTTCCCTCAAGCTC
TTATTTTCATTAAACAATGAACAGGACCTAACGCACAGTCACGTTATTGTTTACATAAATGATTTTTTTT
ACTATTCAAACTTACTCTGTTTGTGTACTCCCACTGGTATAGCCTTCTTTTATCTTTTCTGGTTCAGGCT
CTATCACTTTACTAGGTACGGCATCTGCGTTGAGTCGCCTCCTTTTAAATGTCTGACCTTTTGCAGGTGC
AGCCTTCCACTGCGAATCATTAAAGTGGGTATCACAAATTTGGGAGTTTTCACCAAGGCTGCACCCAAGG
CTCTGCTCCCACAATTTTCTCTTAATAGCACACTTCGGCACGTGAATTAATTTTACTCCAGTCACAGCTT
TGCAGCAAAATTTGCAATATTTCATTTTTTTTTATTCCACGTAAGGGTTAATGTTTTCAAAAAAAAATTC
GTCCGCACACAACCTTTCCTCTCAACAAGCAAACGTGCACTGAATTTAAGTGTATACTTCGGTAAGCTTC
GGCTATCGACGGGACCACCTTATGTTATTTCATCATG
