>Addgene plasmid #62955 | pC-(loxP2-attB2-SA(1)-T2A-Gal4-Hsp70) | addgene partial sequence | sequence record 110546 | T3 5'-GCAATTAACCCTCACTAAAGG-3'
TCGGGCCCCCCCTCGAGATAACTTCGTATAATGTATGCTATACGAAGTTATCAATTGGCTTATTGGGATT
TCAATTTAAGATGCTGCTAAATAAAGTTAGTCACTTACGGACTGGGGAGGCACCCCGTCATCACTCGCCA
GAAATGCAATTGATGTAGGTCACGGTCTCGAAGCCGCGGTGCGGGTGCCAGGGCGTGCCCTTGGGCTCCC
CGGGCGCGTACTCCACCTCACCCATCTGGTCCATCATGATGGTCGACTCTAGAAGTCGATCCAACATGGC
GACTTGTCCCATCCCCGGCATGTTTAAATATACTAATTATTCTTGAACTAATTTTAATCAACCGATTTAT
CTCTCTTCCGCAGGTGGCGGAGGTTCCGGTGGAAGCGGAGGTAGCGGCGGATCCGAGGGCCGCGGCAGCC
TGCTGACCTGCGGCGATGTGGAGGAGAACCCCGGGCCCATGAAGCTGCTGAGCAGCATCGAGCAGGCCTG
CGATATCTGCCGCCTGAAGAAGCTGAAGTGCAGCAAGGAGAAGCCCAAGTGCGCCAAGTGCCTGAAGAAC
AACTGGGAGTGCCGCTACAGCCCCAAGACCAAGCGCAGCCCCCTGACCCGCGCCCACCTGACCGAGGTGG
AGAGCCGCCTGGAGCGCCTGGAGCAGCTGTTCCTGCTGATCTTCCCCCGCGAGGATCTG
