>Addgene plasmid #62955 | pC-(loxP2-attB2-SA(1)-T2A-Gal4-Hsp70) | addgene partial sequence | sequence record 110601 | miniwhite-R 5'-AAGAGATAGCGGACGCAGCG-3'
AGGATTCTGGGCGAGAGGAGGCAACAGCGCTGACTTTGAGTGGAATGTCATTTTGAGTGAGAGGTAATCG
AAAGAACCTGGTACATCAAATACCCTTGGATCGAAGTAAATTTAAAACTGATCAGATAAGTTCAATGATA
TCCAGTGCAGTAAAAAAAAAAAATGTTTTTTTTATCTACTTTCCGCAAAAATGGGTTTTATTAACTTACA
TACATACTAGAATTAGGCCTTCTAGTGGATCTATAACTTCGTATAGCATACATTATACGAAGTTATTCAA
ATTTAAATAATAACAATTATAATTTTTACTCTGGCATAATTGTATGCAATTTGCAAATGCAGCTTCGTTT
TTTAGGGGTGTGAATATTTATTGTATGATGTAGGTCACGGTCTCGAAGCCGCGGTGCGGGTGCCAGGGCG
TGCCCTTGGGCTCCCCGGGCGCGTACTCCACCTCACCCATCTGGTCCATCATGATGGTCGACAAGCTTAG
AAGTTCAAATGGGCTTTCATATTTACTTTTTTCTCTGAGTGGGTAAGGTCATTGTGGGGTCTTAAGGGCT
AAAGGGTAGTGATGATGAAGGCATTTGATGCCATTGTTCAATAACTTACCTCCGGAACCTCCGCTTCCAC
CGCTACCTCCGGATCCAAACGAGTTTTTAAGCAAACTCACTCCCTGACAATAAAAACGAATTATCTTTAA
ATAAATATATTCTATTTATTAACCAAGTAGCTAATATAGCTAAAATCAATTTGTTGCTAACTTAAAACTA
ACATAATTATGTATTAGTTATTTACATTCTTTTGGTTGGTTACAACCAAATAAATAATATCACTTTTAAA
AACTTAAGCCAGAACTGAATAATTTCTATTTGGCTTTTAG
